Addgene plasmid #245997: pCMV-HA-Gnai3
Purpose: Express HA N-terminal tagged mouse Galphai3 transiently via transfection in mammalian cells.
Depositing lab: Zhao Zhang. Depositing organization: University of Texas Southwestern Medical Center. Publication: GPR45 modulates Galpha(s) at primary cilia of the paraventricular hypothalamus to control food intake. Xun Y, Jiang Y, Xu B, Tang M, Ludwig S, Nakamura K, Mukhopadhyay S, Liu C, Beutler B, Zhang Z. Science. 2025 Jun 5;388(6751):eadp3989. doi: 10.1126/science.adp3989. Epub 2025 Jun 5. PubMed 40472089.
Backbone
  Vector backbone: pCMV
  Vector type: Mammalian Expression
Growth in bacteria
  Bacterial resistance: Ampicillin, 100 μg/mL
  Growth temperature: 37°C
  Growth strain: DH5alpha
  Copy number: High Copy
Gene/Insert
  Gene/Insert name: Gnai3
  Species: M. musculus (mouse)
  Insert size (bp): 1065
  GenBank ID: NM_010306
  Entrez Gene: Gnai3 (a.k.a. Galphai3, Gnai-3, Hg1a)
  Tag / fusion protein: HA (N terminal on insert)
  Cloning method: Restriction Enzyme; 5′ cloning site EcoRI (not destroyed); 3′ cloning site XhoI (not destroyed)
  Sequencing primers: 5′ TCTAAAAGCTGCGGAATTGT; 3′ GTGGTTTGTCCAAACTCATC
Terms and licenses: Academic/Nonprofit Terms; Industry Terms: Not Available to Industry
How to cite: pCMV-HA-Gnai3 was a gift from Zhao Zhang (Addgene plasmid # 245997 ; http://n2t.net/addgene:245997 ; RRID:Addgene_245997)
