[The description below was written by a language model from this plasmid's Addgene catalogue record and pLannotate feature annotations shown in this document.]
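Description:
pCMV-HA-Gnai3 is a 4.8 kb mammalian expression plasmid built on a pCMV backbone for transient, transfection-based expression of mouse Gαi3 carrying an N-terminal HA epitope tag. It is maintained in E. coli through a high-copy ColE1/pUC-type origin of replication and selected with ampicillin via the β-lactamase (AmpR) gene and its native promoter. The remaining bacterial annotations (lac promoter and operator, CAP binding site, and fragments of lacZα, lacI, rop and bom) are remnants of the pUC/pBR322 ancestry of the backbone and play no role in the expression cassette. No mammalian selection marker is annotated, which fits the stated transient use.

The expression unit is driven by the human cytomegalovirus immediate early enhancer and promoter, followed by a modified SV40 intron with splice donor and acceptor sites, which generally improves mRNA processing and expression. Downstream lies a short HA coding segment; it is annotated as a fragment of a 3xHA element, but its 27 nt length corresponds to a single HA copy. It is followed by the Gnai3 open reading frame, about 1.06 kb, cloned between EcoRI and XhoI sites that remain intact. An SV40 polyadenylation signal is annotated just after the insert to terminate the transcript. Gnai3 encodes the alpha subunit of a heterotrimeric G protein, which cycles between GDP-bound inactive and GTP-bound active states downstream of G protein-coupled receptors. The HA tag allows the protein to be detected or immunoprecipitated with anti-HA antibodies. The plasmid was deposited with a study of GPCR and G protein signalling at primary cilia of hypothalamic neurons in the control of food intake, although its exact role there is not stated in the record.
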