Features (pLannotate 1.2.2; 17 found; start..end, strand, type, name):
      8..28      -  misc_feature   MCS (fragment): pUC18/19 multiple cloning site
     27..330     +  enhancer       CMV enhancer: human cytomegalovirus immediate early enhancer
    331..534     +  promoter       CMV promoter: human cytomegalovirus (CMV) immediate early promoter
    672..768     +  intron         SV40 intron: modified SV40 intron with splice donor and acceptor sites
    832..858     +  CDS            3xHA (fragment): three tandem HA epitope tags
    886..1947    +  CDS            Gnai3: GNAI3_MOUSE - Experimental evidence at protein level: Swiss-Prot protein existence level 1. Heterotrimeric guanine nucleotide-binding proteins (G proteins) function as transducers downstream of G protein-coupled receptors (GPCRs) in numerous signaling cascades. The alpha chain contains the guanine nucleotide binding site and alternates between an active, GTP-bound state and an inactive, GDP-bound state. Signaling by an activated GPCR promotes GDP release and GTP binding. The alpha subunit has a low GTPase activity that converts bound GTP to GDP, thereby terminating the signal. Both GDP release
   1973..2107    -  polyA_signal   SV40 poly(A) signal: SV40 polyadenylation signal
   2242..2258    -  protein_bind   lac operator: The lac repressor binds to the lac operator to inhibit transcription in E. coli. This inhibition can be relieved by adding lactose or isopropyl-β-D-thiogalactopyranoside (IPTG). lac repressor encoded by lacI
   2266..2296    -  promoter       lac promoter: promoter for the E. coli lac operon
   2311..2332    -  protein_bind   CAP binding site: CAP binding activates transcription in the presence of cAMP. E. coli catabolite activator protein
   2345..2437    -  CDS            lacI (fragment): lac repressor; lacI; The lac repressor binds to the lac operator to inhibit transcription in E. coli. This inhibition can be relieved by adding lactose or isopropyl-β-D-thiogalactopyranoside (IPTG).
   2620..3208    -  rep_origin     ori: high-copy-number ColE1/pMB1/pBR322/pUC origin of replication
   3379..4239    -  CDS            AmpR: β-lactamase; bla; confers resistance to ampicillin, carbenicillin, and related antibiotics
   4240..4344    -  promoter       AmpR promoter: bla
   4439..4474    +  CDS            rop (fragment): Rop protein, which maintains plasmids at low copy number; rop
   4576..4675    +  misc_feature   bom (fragment): basis of mobility region from pBR322
   4681..2       -  CDS            lacZα (fragment) (across the origin): LacZα fragment of β-galactosidase; lacZ fragment
>Addgene plasmid #245997 | pCMV-HA-Gnai3 | addgene full sequence | sequence record 488726 | Addgene NGS Result
GAGTTCGAGCTTGCATGCCTGCAGGTCGTTACATAACTTACGGTAAATGGCCCGCCTGGCTGACCGCCCA
ACGACCCCCGCCCATTGACGTCAATAATGACGTATGTTCCCATAGTAACGCCAATAGGGACTTTCCATTG
ACGTCAATGGGTGGAGTATTTACGGTAAACTGCCCACTTGGCAGTACATCAAGTGTATCATATGCCAAGT
ACGCCCCCTATTGACGTCAATGACGGTAAATGGCCCGCCTGGCATTATGCCCAGTACATGACCTTATGGG
ACTTTCCTACTTGGCAGTACATCTACGTATTAGTCATCGCTATTACCATGGTGATGCGGTTTTGGCAGTA
CATCAATGGGCGTGGATAGCGGTTTGACTCACGGGGATTTCCAAGTCTCCACCCCATTGACGTCAATGGG
AGTTTGTTTTGGCACCAAAATCAACGGGACTTTCCAAAATGTCGTAACAACTCCGCCCCATTGACGCAAA
TGGGCGGTAGGCGTGTACGGTGGGAGGTCTATATAAGCAGAGCTCGTTTAGTGAACCGTCAGATCGCCTG
GAGACGCCATCCACGCTGTTTTGACCTCCATAGAAGACACCGGGACCGATCCAGCCTCCGGACTCTAGAG
GATCCGGTACTAGAGGAACTGAAAAACCAGAAAGTTAACTGGTAAGTTTAGTCTTTTTGTCTTTTATTTC
AGGTCCCGGATCCGGTGGTGGTGCAAATCAAAGAACTGCTCCTCAGTGGATGTTGCCTTTACTTCTAGGC
CTGTACGGAAGTGTTACTTCTGCTCTAAAAGCTGCGGAATTGTACCCGCGGGCCCACCATGTACCCATAC
GATGTTCCAGATTACGCTCTTATGGCCATGGAGGCCCGAATTCGGATGGGCTGCACGTTGAGCGCCGAGG
ACAAGGCGGCGGTGGAGCGGAGCAAGATGATCGACCGCAACTTGCGGGAGGACGGGGAGAAAGCGGCCAA
AGAAGTGAAGCTGCTGCTGCTCGGCGCTGGAGAATCTGGTAAAAGTACCATCGTGAAACAGATGAAAATC
ATTCATGAGGACGGCTATTCAGAGGACGAATGTAAACAGTATAAAGTAGTTGTCTACAGCAATACTATTC
AGTCCATCATTGCAATCATACGAGCCATGGGACGGTTGAAGATTGATTTTGGGGAATCTGCCAGAGCAGA
TGATGCCCGACAGTTATTTGTTTTAGCTGGGAGTGCTGAAGAAGGAGTCATGACTTCAGAACTAGCAGGC
GTGATTAAACGTTTATGGCGAGATGGCGGGGTACAGGCATGCTTTAGCAGGTCCAGGGAATATCAGCTCA
ATGATTCTGCTTCATACTACCTAAATGATTTGGATAGAATATCCCAGACCAACTACATTCCAACTCAGCA
AGATGTTCTTCGGACAAGAGTGAAGACTACAGGCATTGTGGAGACCCACTTCACCTTCAAGGAACTCTAC
TTCAAAATGTTTGATGTAGGTGGCCAAAGATCCGAACGAAAAAAGTGGATTCACTGTTTTGAGGGAGTGA
CAGCAATTATCTTTTGTGTGGCTCTCAGTGATTACGACCTTGTTCTGGCTGAGGATGAGGAAATGAACCG
AATGCATGAAAGCATGAAATTGTTTGACAGCATTTGTAACAACAAATGGTTTACAGACACTTCAATCATT
CTCTTTCTTAATAAGAAAGACCTTTTTGAGGAAAAAATAAAGAGGAGTCCATTAACAATCTGTTATCCAG
AATACACAGGTTCCAATACATACGAAGAGGCAGCTGCTTACATTCAGTGCCAGTTTGAAGATCTGAACCG
AAGAAAAGATACCAAGGAGGTCTACACTCACTTCACCTGTGCCACAGACACCAAAAATGTGCAGTTTGTT
TTTGATGCTGTTACGGATGTCATCATTAAAAACAACTTAAAGGAATGTGGGCTTTATTGACTCGAGGTAC
CGCGGCCGCGGGGATCCAGACATGATAAGATACATTGATGAGTTTGGACAAACCACAACTAGAATGCAGT
GAAAAAAATGCTTTATTTGTGAAATTTGTGATGCTATTGCTTTATTTGTAACCATTATAAGCTGCAATAA
ACAAGTTAACAACAACAATTGCATTCATTTTATGTTTCAGGTTCAGGGGGAGGTGTGGGAGGTTTTTTCG
GATCCTCTAGAGTCGATCTGCAGGCATGCTAGCTTGGCGTAATCATGGTCATAGCTGTTTCCTGTGTGAA
ATTGTTATCCGCTCACAATTCCACACAACATACGAGCCGGAAGCATAAAGTGTAAAGCCTGGGGTGCCTA
ATGAGTGAGCTAACTCACATTAATTGCGTTGCGCTCACTGCCCGCTTTCCAGTCGGGAAACCTGTCGTGC
CAGCTGCATTAATGAATCGGCCAACGCGCGGGGAGAGGCGGTTTGCGTATTGGGCGCTCTTCCGCTTCCT
CGCTCACTGACTCGCTGCGCTCGGTCGTTCGGCTGCGGCGAGCGGTATCAGCTCACTCAAAGGCGGTAAT
ACGGTTATCCACAGAATCAGGGGATAACGCAGGAAAGAACATGTGAGCAAAAGGCCAGCAAAAGGCCAGG
AACCGTAAAAAGGCCGCGTTGCTGGCGTTTTTCCATAGGCTCCGCCCCCCTGACGAGCATCACAAAAATC
GACGCTCAAGTCAGAGGTGGCGAAACCCGACAGGACTATAAAGATACCAGGCGTTTCCCCCTGGAAGCTC
CCTCGTGCGCTCTCCTGTTCCGACCCTGCCGCTTACCGGATACCTGTCCGCCTTTCTCCCTTCGGGAAGC
GTGGCGCTTTCTCATAGCTCACGCTGTAGGTATCTCAGTTCGGTGTAGGTCGTTCGCTCCAAGCTGGGCT
GTGTGCACGAACCCCCCGTTCAGCCCGACCGCTGCGCCTTATCCGGTAACTATCGTCTTGAGTCCAACCC
GGTAAGACACGACTTATCGCCACTGGCAGCAGCCACTGGTAACAGGATTAGCAGAGCGAGGTATGTAGGC
GGTGCTACAGAGTTCTTGAAGTGGTGGCCTAACTACGGCTACACTAGAAGAACAGTATTTGGTATCTGCG
CTCTGCTGAAGCCAGTTACCTTCGGAAAAAGAGTTGGTAGCTCTTGATCCGGCAAACAAACCACCGCTGG
TAGCGGTGGTTTTTTTGTTTGCAAGCAGCAGATTACGCGCAGAAAAAAAGGATCTCAAGAAGATCCTTTG
ATCTTTTCTACGGGGTCTGACGCTCAGTGGAACGAAAACTCACGTTAAGGGATTTTGGTCATGAGATTAT
CAAAAAGGATCTTCACCTAGATCCTTTTAAATTAAAAATGAAGTTTTAAATCAATCTAAAGTATATATGA
GTAAACTTGGTCTGACAGTTACCAATGCTTAATCAGTGAGGCACCTATCTCAGCGATCTGTCTATTTCGT
TCATCCATAGTTGCCTGACTCCCCGTCGTGTAGATAACTACGATACGGGAGGGCTTACCATCTGGCCCCA
GTGCTGCAATGATACCGCGAGACCCACGCTCACCGGCTCCAGATTTATCAGCAATAAACCAGCCAGCCGG
AAGGGCCGAGCGCAGAAGTGGTCCTGCAACTTTATCCGCCTCCATCCAGTCTATTAATTGTTGCCGGGAA
GCTAGAGTAAGTAGTTCGCCAGTTAATAGTTTGCGCAACGTTGTTGCCATTGCTACAGGCATCGTGGTGT
CACGCTCGTCGTTTGGTATGGCTTCATTCAGCTCCGGTTCCCAACGATCAAGGCGAGTTACATGATCCCC
CATGTTGTGCAAAAAAGCGGTTAGCTCCTTCGGTCCTCCGATCGTTGTCAGAAGTAAGTTGGCCGCAGTG
TTATCACTCATGGTTATGGCAGCACTGCATAATTCTCTTACTGTCATGCCATCCGTAAGATGCTTTTCTG
TGACTGGTGAGTACTCAACCAAGTCATTCTGAGAATAGTGTATGCGGCGACCGAGTTGCTCTTGCCCGGC
GTCAATACGGGATAATACCGCGCCACATAGCAGAACTTTAAAAGTGCTCATCATTGGAAAACGTTCTTCG
GGGCGAAAACTCTCAAGGATCTTACCGCTGTTGAGATCCAGTTCGATGTAACCCACTCGTGCACCCAACT
GATCTTCAGCATCTTTTACTTTCACCAGCGTTTCTGGGTGAGCAAAAACAGGAAGGCAAAATGCCGCAAA
AAAGGGAATAAGGGCGACACGGAAATGTTGAATACTCATACTCTTCCTTTTTCAATATTATTGAAGCATT
TATCAGGGTTATTGTCTCATGAGCGGATACATATTTGAATGTATTTAGAAAAATAAACAAATAGGGGTTC
CGCGCACATTTCCCCGAAAAGTGCCACCTGACGTCTAAGAAACCATTATTATCATGACATTAACCTATAA
AAATAGGCGTATCACGAGGCCCTTTCGTCTCGCGCGTTTCGGTGATGACGGTGAAAACCTCTGACACATG
CAGCTCCCGGAGACGGTCACAGCTTGTCTGTAAGCGGATGCCGGGAGCAGACAAGCCCGTCAGGGCGCGT
CAGCGGGTGTTGGCGGGTGTCGGGGCTGGCTTAACTATGCGGCATCAGAGCAGATTGTACTGAGAGTGCA
CCATATGCGGTGTGAAATACCGCACAGATGCGTAAGGAGAAAATACCGCATCAGGCGCCATTCGCCATTC
AGGCTGCGCAACTGTTGGGAAGGGCGATCGGTGCGGGCCTCTTCGCTATTACGCCAGCTGGCGAAAGGGG
GATGTGCTGCAAGGCGATTAAGTTGGGTAACGCCAGGGTTTTCCCAGTCACGACGTTGTAAAACGACGGC
CAGT
